Addgene plasmid #49422: pcDNA5-F-ELL2
Purpose: Mammalian expression of flag-tagged human ELL2
Depositing lab: Joan Conaway & Ronald Conaway. Depositing organization: Stowers Institute for Medical Research. Publication: Human mediator subunit MED26 functions as a docking site for transcription elongation factors. Takahashi H, Parmely TJ, Sato S, Tomomori-Sato C, Banks CA, Kong SE, Szutorisz H, Swanson SK, Martin-Brown S, Washburn MP, Florens L, Seidel CW, Lin C, Smith ER, Shilatifard A, Conaway RC, Conaway JW. Cell. 2011 Jul 8;146(1):92-104. 10.1016/j.cell.2011.06.005 PubMed 21729782.
Backbone
  Vector backbone: pcDNA5
  Backbone manufacturer: Invitrogen
  Backbone size w/o insert (bp): 5100
  Vector type: Mammalian Expression
  Selectable markers: Hygromycin
Growth in bacteria
  Bacterial resistance: Ampicillin, 100 μg/mL
  Growth temperature: 37°C
  Growth strain: DH5alpha
  Copy number: High Copy
Gene/Insert
  Gene/Insert name: ELL2 (alt name: elongation factor, RNA pol II)
  Species: H. sapiens (human)
  GenBank ID: NM_012081.5
  Entrez Gene: ELL2 (a.k.a. MRCCAT1)
  Tag / fusion protein: Flag (N terminal on backbone)
  Cloning method: Restriction Enzyme; 5′ cloning site unknown (unknown if destroyed); 3′ cloning site unknown (unknown if destroyed)
  Sequencing primers: 5′ T7; 3′ BGH reverse
Terms and licenses: Academic/Nonprofit Terms; Industry Terms: Not Available to Industry
How to cite: pcDNA5-F-ELL2 was a gift from Joan Conaway & Ronald Conaway (Addgene plasmid # 49422 ; http://n2t.net/addgene:49422 ; RRID:Addgene_49422)
