[The description below was written by a language model from this plasmid's Addgene catalogue record.]
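Description:
pcDNA5-F-ELL2 is a mammalian expression plasmid built on the commercial pcDNA5 backbone (about 5.1 kb without insert) and carrying the human ELL2 coding sequence, which encodes an elongation factor for RNA polymerase II. The protein is produced with an N-terminal Flag epitope that is supplied by the backbone, so the cDNA sits in frame downstream of the tag. In bacteria the plasmid is maintained at high copy number under ampicillin selection, and in mammalian cells a hygromycin resistance marker allows selection of cells that have stably taken up the construct.

No feature table accompanies the record, and the promoter is not stated explicitly. The listed sequencing primers, T7 on the 5′ side and BGH reverse on the 3′ side, indicate that the insert lies between a T7 promoter/primer site and a bovine growth hormone polyadenylation signal. This layout is typical of the pcDNA family, in which a strong viral promoter normally drives expression, though that is not confirmed here. The insert was introduced by restriction enzyme cloning, but the sites used at either end are recorded as unknown. The exact pcDNA5 variant is also not specified.

The stated purpose is expression of Flag-tagged human ELL2 in mammalian cells. The Flag tag allows detection with anti-Flag antibodies and affinity purification of ELL2 together with its associated proteins. This fits the associated study, which examined how the Mediator subunit MED26 serves as a docking site for transcription elongation factors.
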