>Addgene plasmid #49422 | pcDNA5-F-ELL2 | depositor partial sequence | sequence record 73462 | T7 read
CATGCTGCATGCCAGACTACAAGGACGATGATGACAAGCTCGACATGGCGGCGGGGGGGACAGGGGGCCT
GCGGGAGGAGCAGCGCTATGGGCTGTCGTGCGGACGGCTGGGGCAGGACAACATCACCGTACTGCATGTG
AAGCTCACCGAGACGGCGATCCGGGCGCTCGAGACTTACCAGAGCCACAAGAATTTAATTCCTTTTCGAC
CTTCAATCCAGTTCCAAGGACTCCACGGGCTTGTCAAAATTCCCAAAAATGATCCCCTCAATGAAGTTCA
TAACTTTAACTTTTATTTGTCAAATGTGGGCAAAGACAACCCTCAGGGCAGCTTTGACTGCATCCAGCAA
ACATTCTCCAGCTCTGGAGCCTCCCAGCTCAATTGCCTGGGGTTTATACAAGATAAAATTACAGTGTGTG
CAACAAACGACTCGTATCAGATGACACGAGAAAGAATGACCCAGGCAGAGGAGGAATCCCGCAACCGAAG
CACAAAAGTTATCAAACCCGGTGGACCATATGTAGGGAAAAGAGTGCAAATTCGGAAAGCACCTCAAGCT
GTTTCAGATACAGTTCCTGAGAGGAAAAGGTCAACCCCCATGAACCCTGCAAATACAATTCGAAAGACAC
ATAGCAGCAGCACCATCTCTCAGAGGCCATACAGGGACAGGGTGATTCACTTACTGGCCCTGAAGGCCTA
CAAGAAACCGGAGCTACTTGCTAGACTCCAGAAAGATGGTGTCAATCAAAAAGACAAGAACTCCCTGGGA
GCAATTCTGCAACAGGTAGCCAATCTGAATTCTAAGGACCTCTCATATACCTTAAAGGATTATGTTTTTA
AAGAGCTTCAAAGAGACTGGCCTGGATACAGTGAAATAGACAGACGGTCATTGGAGTCAGTGCTCTCTAG
AAAACTAAATCCGTCTCAGAATGCTGCAGGCACCAGCCGTTCAGAATCTCCTGTATGTTCTAGTAGAGAT
GCTGTATCTTCTCTCAGAAACGGCTTTTGGATTCAGAGTTTATTGATCTTATGAATAAAAAAAGCCGAAT
ATCTCACTGACGACAGAGTACACACACTAAATGGTCATTGATCCCACCAGTGAAAATCCGCTGCAGCTCC
ACTGCCCCTGG
