>Addgene plasmid #49422 | pcDNA5-F-ELL2 | addgene partial sequence | sequence record 75624 | CMV-F 5'-CGCAAATGGGCGGTAGGCGTG-3'
GAGCTCTCTGGCTAACTAGAGAACCCACTGCTTACTGGCTTATCGAAATTAATACGACTCACTATAGGGA
GACCCAAGCTGGCTAGCATGCCAGACTACAAGGACGATGATGACAAGCTCGACATGGCGGCGGGGGGGAC
AGGGGGCCTGCGGGAGGAGCAGCGCTATGGGCTGTCGTGCGGACGGCTGGGGCAGGACAACATCACCGTA
CTGCATGTGAAGCTCACCGAGACGGCGATCCGGGCGCTCGAGACTTACCAGAGCCACAAGAATTTAATTC
CTTTTCGACCTTCAATCCAGTTCCAAGGACTCCACGGGCTTGTCAAAATTCCCAAAAATGATCCCCTCAA
TGAAGTTCATAACTTTAACTTTTATTTGTCAAATGTGGGCAAAGACAACCCTCAGGGCAGCTTTGACTGC
ATCCAGCAAACATTCTCCAGCTCTGGAGCCTCCCAGCTCAATTGCCTGGGGTTTATACAAGATAAAATTA
CAGTGTGTGCAACAAACGACTCGTATCAGATGACACGAGAAAGAATGACCCAGGCAGAGGAGGAATCCCG
CAACCGAAGCACAAAAGTTATCAAACCCGGTGGACCATATGTAGGGAAAAGAGTGCAAATTCGGAAAGCA
CCTCAAGCTGTTTCAGATACAGTTCCTGAGAGGAAAAGGTCAACCCCCATGAACCCTGCAAATACAATTC
GAAAGACACATAGCAGCAGCACCATCTCTCAGAGGCCATACAGGGACAGGGTGATTCACTTACTGGCCCT
GAAGGCCTACAAGAAACCGGAGCTACTTGCTAGACTCCAGAAAGATGGTGTCAATCAAAAAGACAAGAAC
TCCCTGGGAGCAATTCTGCAACAGGTAGCCAATCTGAATTCTAAGGACCTCTCATATACCTTAAAGGATT
ATGTTTTTAAAGAGCTTCAAAGA
